>Addgene plasmid #36944 | pET16b-Trx | addgene full sequence | sequence record 137186 | Addgene NGS Result
CGTCCGGCGTAGAGGATCGAGATCTCGATCCCGCGAAATTAATACGACTCACTATAGGGGAATTGTGAGC
GGATAACAATTCCCCTCTAGAAATAATTTTGTTTAACTTTAAGAAGGAGATATACCATGGGCCATCATCA
TCATCATCATCATCATCATCACAGCAGCGGCCATATCGAAGGTCGTCATATGGTGAAGCAGATCGAGAGC
AAGACTGCTTTTCAGGAAGCCTTGGACGCTGCAGGTGATAAACTTGTAGTAGTTGACTTCTCAGCCACGT
GGTGTGGGCCTTGCAAAATGATCAAGCCTTTCTTTCATTCCCTCTCTGAAAAGTATTCCAACGTGATATT
CCTTGAAGTAGATGTGGATGACTGTCAGGATGTTGCTTCAGAGTGTGAAGTCAAATGCATGCCAACATTC
CAGTTTTTTAAGAAGGGACAAAAGGTGGGTGAATTTTCTGGAGCCAATAAGGAAAAGCTTGAAGCCACCA
TTAATGAATTAGTCTAAGGATCCGGCTGCTAACAAAGCCCGAAAGGAAGCTGAGTTGGCTGCTGCCACCG
CTGAGCAATAACTAGCATAACCCCTTGGGGCCTCTAAACGGGTCTTGAGGGGTTTTTTGCTGAAAGGAGG
AACTATATCCGGATATCCCGCAAGAGGCCCGGCAGTACCGGCATAACCAAGCCTATGCCTACAGCATCCA
GGGTGACGGTGCCGAGGATGACGATGAGCGCATTGTTAGATTTCATACACGGTGCCTGACTGCGTTAGCA
ATTTAACTGTGATAAACTACCGCATTAAAGCTTATCGATGATAAGCTGTCAAACATGAGAATTCTTGAAG
ACGAAAGGGCCTCGTGATACGCCTATTTTTATAGGTTAATGTCATGATAATAATGGTTTCTTAGACGTCA
GGTGGCACTTTTCGGGGAAATGTGCGCGGAACCCCTATTTGTTTATTTTTCTAAATACATTCAAATATGT
ATCCGCTCATGAGACAATAACCCTGATAAATGCTTCAATAATATTGAAAAAGGAAGAGTATGAGTATTCA
ACATTTCCGTGTCGCCCTTATTCCCTTTTTTGCGGCATTTTGCCTTCCTGTTTTTGCTCACCCAGAAACG
CTGGTGAAAGTAAAAGATGCTGAAGATCAGTTGGGTGCACGAGTGGGTTACATCGAACTGGATCTCAACA
GCGGTAAGATCCTTGAGAGTTTTCGCCCCGAAGAACGTTTTCCAATGATGAGCACTTTTAAAGTTCTGCT
ATGTGGCGCGGTATTATCCCGTGTTGACGCCGGGCAAGAGCAACTCGGTCGCCGCATACACTATTCTCAG
AATGACTTGGTTGAGTACTCACCAGTCACAGAAAAGCATCTTACGGATGGCATGACAGTAAGAGAATTAT
GCAGTGCTGCCATAACCATGAGTGATAACACTGCGGCCAACTTACTTCTGACAACGATCGGAGGACCGAA
GGAGCTAACCGCTTTTTTGCACAACATGGGGGATCATGTAACTCGCCTTGATCGTTGGGAACCGGAGCTG
AATGAAGCCATACCAAACGACGAGCGTGACACCACGATGCCTGCAGCAATGGCAACAACGTTGCGCAAAC
TATTAACTGGCGAACTACTTACTCTAGCTTCCCGGCAACAATTAATAGACTGGATGGAGGCGGATAAAGT
TGCAGGACCACTTCTGCGCTCGGCCCTTCCGGCTGGCTGGTTTATTGCTGATAAATCTGGAGCCGGTGAG
CGTGGGTCTCGCGGTATCATTGCAGCACTGGGGCCAGATGGTAAGCCCTCCCGTATCGTAGTTATCTACA
CGACGGGGAGTCAGGCAACTATGGATGAACGAAATAGACAGATCGCTGAGATAGGTGCCTCACTGATTAA
GCATTGGTAACTGTCAGACCAAGTTTACTCATATATACTTTAGATTGATTTAAAACTTCATTTTTAATTT
AAAAGGATCTAGGTGAAGATCCTTTTTGATAATCTCATGACCAAAATCCCTTAACGTGAGTTTTCGTTCC
ACTGAGCGTCAGACCCCGTAGAAAAGATCAAAGGATCTTCTTGAGATCCTTTTTTTCTGCGCGTAATCTG
CTGCTTGCAAACAAAAAAACCACCGCTACCAGCGGTGGTTTGTTTGCCGGATCAAGAGCTACCAACTCTT
TTTCCGAAGGTAACTGGCTTCAGCAGAGCGCAGATACCAAATACTGTCCTTCTAGTGTAGCCGTAGTTAG
GCCACCACTTCAAGAACTCTGTAGCACCGCCTACATACCTCGCTCTGCTAATCCTGTTACCAGTGGCTGC
TGCCAGTGGCGATAAGTCGTGTCTTACCGGGTTGGACTCAAGACGATAGTTACCGGATAAGGCGCAGCGG
TCGGGCTGAACGGGGGGTTCGTGCACACAGCCCAGCTTGGAGCGAACGACCTACACCGAACTGAGATACC
TACAGCGTGAGCTATGAGAAAGCGCCACGCTTCCCGAAGGGAGAAAGGCGGACAGGTATCCGGTAAGCGG
CAGGGTCGGAACAGGAGAGCGCACGAGGGAGCTTCCAGGGGGAAACGCCTGGTATCTTTATAGTCCTGTC
GGGTTTCGCCACCTCTGACTTGAGCGTCGATTTTTGTGATGCTCGTCAGGGGGGCGGAGCCTATGGAAAA
ACGCCAGCAACGCGGCCTTTTTACGGTTCCTGGCCTTTTGCTGGCCTTTTGCTCACATGTTCTTTCCTGC
GTTATCCCCTGATTCTGTGGATAACCGTATTACCGCCTTTGAGTGAGCTGATACCGCTCGCCGCAGCCGA
ACGACCGAGCGCAGCGAGTCAGTGAGCGAGGAAGCGGAAGAGCGCCTGATGCGGTATTTTCTCCTTACGC
ATCTGTGCGGTATTTCACACCGCAATGGTGCACTCTCAGTACAATCTGCTCTGATGCCGCATAGTTAAGC
CAGTATACACTCCGCTATCGCTACGTGACTGGGTCATGGCTGCGCCCCGACACCCGCCAACACCCGCTGA
CGCGCCCTGACGGGCTTGTCTGCTCCCGGCATCCGCTTACAGACAAGCTGTGACCGTCTCCGGGAGCTGC
ATGTGTCAGAGGTTTTCACCGTCATCACCGAAACGCGCGAGCAGCTGCGGTAAAGCTCATCAGCGTGGTC
GTGAAGCGATTCACAGATGTCTGCCTGTTCATCCGCGTCCAGCTCGTTGAGTTTCTCCAGAAGCGTTAAT
GTCTGGCTTCTGATAAAGCGGGCCATGTTAAGGGCGGTTTTTTCCTGTTTGGTCACTGATGCCTCCGTGT
AAGGGGGATTTCTGTTCATGGGGGTAATGATACCGATGAAACGAGAGAGGATGCTCACGATACGGGTTAC
TGATGATGAACATGCCCGGTTACTGGAACGTTGTGAGGGTAAACAACTGGCGGTATGGATGCGGCGGGAC
CAGAGAAAAATCACTCAGGGTCAATGCCAGCGCTTCGTTAATACAGATGTAGGTGTTCCACAGGGTAGCC
AGCAGCATCCTGCGATGCAGATCCGGAACATAATGGTGCAGGGCGCTGACTTCCGCGTTTCCAGACTTTA
CGAAACACGGAAACCGAAGACCATTCATGTTGTTGCTCAGGTCGCAGACGTTTTGCAGCAGCAGTCGCTT
CACGTTCGCTCGCGTATCGGTGATTCATTCTGCTAACCAGTAAGGCAACCCCGCCAGCCTAGCCGGGTCC
TCAACGACAGGAGCACGATCATGCGCACCCGTGGCCAGGACCCAACGCTGCCCGAGATGCGCCGCGTGCG
GCTGCTGGAGATGGCGGACGCGATGGATATGTTCTGCCAAGGGTTGGTTTGCGCATTCACAGTTCTCCGC
AAGAATTGATTGGCTCCAATTCTTGGAGTGGTGAATCCGTTAGCGAGGTGCCGCCGGCTTCCATTCAGGT
CGAGGTGGCCCGGCTCCATGCACCGCGACGCAACGCGGGGAGGCAGACAAGGTATAGGGCGGCGCCTACA
ATCCATGCCAACCCGTTCCATGTGCTCGCCGAGGCGGCATAAATCGCCGTGACGATCAGCGGTCCAATGA
TCGAAGTTAGGCTGGTAAGAGCCGCGAGCGATCCTTGAAGCTGTCCCTGATGGTCGTCATCTACCTGCCT
GGACAGCATGGCCTGCAACGCGGGCATCCCGATGCCGCCGGAAGCGAGAAGAATCATAATGGGGAAGGCC
ATCCAGCCTCGCGTCGCGAACGCCAGCAAGACGTAGCCCAGCGCGTCGGCCGCCATGCCGGCGATAATGG
CCTGCTTCTCGCCGAAACGTTTGGTGGCGGGACCAGTGACGAAGGCTTGAGCGAGGGCGTGCAAGATTCC
GAATACCGCAAGCGACAGGCCGATCATCGTCGCGCTCCAGCGAAAGCGGTCCTCGCCGAAAATGACCCAG
AGCGCTGCCGGCACCTGTCCTACGAGTTGCATGATAAAGAAGACAGTCATAAGTGCGGCGACGATAGTCA
TGCCCCGCGCCCACCGGAAGGAGCTGACTGGGTTGAAGGCTCTCAAGGGCATCGGTCGAGATCCCGGTGC
CTAATGAGTGAGCTAACTTACATTAATTGCGTTGCGCTCACTGCCCGCTTTCCAGTCGGGAAACCTGTCG
TGCCAGCTGCATTAATGAATCGGCCAACGCGCGGGGAGAGGCGGTTTGCGTATTGGGCGCCAGGGTGGTT
TTTCTTTTCACCAGTGAGACGGGCAACAGCTGATTGCCCTTCACCGCCTGGCCCTGAGAGAGTTGCAGCA
AGCGGTCCACGCTGGTTTGCCCCAGCAGGCGAAAATCCTGTTTGATGGTGGTTAACGGCGGGATATAACA
TGAGCTGTCTTCGGTATCGTCGTATCCCACTACCGAGATATCCGCACCAACGCGCAGCCCGGACTCGGTA
ATGGCGCGCATTGCGCCCAGCGCCATCTGATCGTTGGCAACCAGCATCGCAGTGGGAACGATGCCCTCAT
TCAGCATTTGCATGGTTTGTTGAAAACCGGACATGGCACTCCAGTCGCCTTCCCGTTCCGCTATCGGCTG
AATTTGATTGCGAGTGAGATATTTATGCCAGCCAGCCAGACGCAGACGCGCCGAGACAGAACTTAATGGG
CCCGCTAACAGCGCGATTTGCTGGTGACCCAATGCGACCAGATGCTCCACGCCCAGTCGCGTACCGTCTT
CATGGGAGAAAATAATACTGTTGATGGGTGTCTGGTCAGAGACATCAAGAAATAACGCCGGAACATTAGT
GCAGGCAGCTTCCACAGCAATGGCATCCTGGTCATCCAGCGGATAGTTAATGATCAGCCCACTGACGCGT
TGCGCGAGAAGATTGTGCACCGCCGCTTTACAGGCTTCGACGCCGCTTCGTTCTACCATCGACACCACCA
CGCTGGCACCCAGTTGATCGGCGCGAGATTTAATCGCCGCGACAATTTGCGACGGCGCGTGCAGGGCCAG
ACTGGAGGTGGCAACGCCAATCAGCAACGACTGTTTGCCCGCCAGTTGTTGTGCCACGCGGTTGGGAATG
TAATTCAGCTCCGCCATCGCCGCTTCCACTTTTTCCCGCGTTTTCGCAGAAACGTGGCTGGCCTGGTTCA
CCACGCGGGAAACGGTCTGATAAGAGACACCGGCATACTCTGCGACATCGTATAACGTTACTGGTTTCAC
ATTCACCACCCTGAATTGACTCTCTTCCGGGCGCTATCATGCCATACCGCGAAAGGTTTTGCGCCATTCG
ATGGTGTCCGGGATCTCGACGCTCTCCCTTATGCGACTCCTGCATTAGGAAGCAGCCCAGTAGTAGGTTG
AGGCCGTTGAGCACCGCCGCCGCAAGGAATGGTGCATGCAAGGAGATGGCGCCCAACAGTCCCCCGGCCA
CGGGGCCTGCCACCATACCCACGCCGAAACAAGCGCTCATGAGCCCGAAGTGGCGAGCCCGATCTTCCCC
ATCGGTGATGTCGGCGATATAGGCGCCAGCAACCGCACCTGTGGCGCCGGTGATGCCGGCCACGATG
Features (pLannotate 1.2.2; 20 found; start..end, strand, type, name):
     40..58      +  promoter       T7 promoter: promoter for bacteriophage T7 RNA polymerase
     59..83      +  protein_bind   lac operator: The lac repressor binds to the lac operator to inhibit transcription in E. coli. This inhibition can be relieved by adding lactose or isopropyl-β-D-thiogalactopyranoside (IPTG). lac repressor encoded by lacI
     98..120     +  RBS            RBS: efficient ribosome binding site from bacteriophage T7 gene 10 (Olins and Rangwala, 1989)
    133..150     +  CDS            capTEV™ (fragment): composite tag for in vivo biotinylation, TEV protease cleavage, and 6xHis tagging
    190..504     +  CDS            TXN: THIO_HUMAN - Also known as TRDX, TRX, TRX1. Experimental evidence at protein level: Swiss-Prot protein existence level 1. ADF augments the expression of the interleukin-2 receptor TAC (IL2R/P55). From Homo sapiens (Human).
    515..564     +  CDS            SET1 (fragment): solubility-enhancement tag derived from T7 phage gene 10B
    572..619     +  terminator     T7 terminator: transcription terminator for bacteriophage T7 RNA polymerase
    642..746     -  CDS            TcR (fragment): tetracycline efflux protein; tet; confers resistance to tetracycline
    794..822     -  promoter       tet promoter: E. coli promoter for tetracycline efflux protein gene
    935..1039    +  promoter       AmpR promoter: bla
   1040..1900    +  CDS            AmpR: β-lactamase; bla; confers resistance to ampicillin, carbenicillin, and related antibiotics
   2071..2659    +  rep_origin     ori: high-copy-number ColE1/pMB1/pBR322/pUC origin of replication
   2845..2984    -  misc_feature   bom: basis of mobility region from pBR322
   3086..3276    -  CDS            rop: Rop protein, which maintains plasmids at low copy number; rop
   3293..3673    +  CDS            YPB1_ECOLX: Protein predicted: Swiss-Prot protein existence level 4. From Escherichia coli.
   3915..4539    -  CDS            TcR (fragment): tetracycline efflux protein; tet; confers resistance to tetracycline
   4554..4575    -  protein_bind   CAP binding site: CAP binding activates transcription in the presence of cAMP. E. coli catabolite activator protein
   4588..5670    -  CDS            lacI: lac repressor; lacI; The lac repressor binds to the lac operator to inhibit transcription in E. coli. This inhibition can be relieved by adding lactose or isopropyl-β-D-thiogalactopyranoside (IPTG).
   5671..5748    -  promoter       lacI promoter: lacI
   5756..18      -  CDS            TcR (fragment) (across the origin): tetracycline efflux protein; tet; confers resistance to tetracycline
