[The description below was written by a language model from this plasmid's Addgene catalogue record and pLannotate feature annotations shown in this document.]
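Description:
pET16b-Trx is a bacterial expression plasmid of about 6 kb that places the human thioredoxin 1 coding sequence (TXN, also called Trx-1) in the unmodified Novagen pET16b backbone. The 318 bp insert, originally obtained from a commercial cDNA source, was cloned between the NdeI and BamHI sites, both of which are retained. This puts it in frame behind the histidine tag supplied by the vector, giving an N-terminally His-tagged protein. The automated annotation labels a short stretch upstream of TXN as a fragment of a composite His/TEV tag; this most likely just reflects the backbone's histidine-tag region. Similarly, the short "SET1" fragment called downstream of the insert is probably residual T7 gene 10-derived vector sequence rather than a functional fusion partner.

Expression is driven by a T7 promoter immediately followed by a lac operator, with the T7 gene 10 ribosome binding site upstream of the open reading frame and a T7 terminator downstream. The plasmid also carries lacI under its own promoter, so the lac repressor holds transcription off until it is relieved with IPTG. T7 RNA polymerase must be supplied by the host, and the record names BL21 cells for protein production and DH5alpha for propagation. The backbone is pBR322-derived, with a ColE1/pMB1-type origin together with rop and the bom region. Remnant fragments of the tetracycline resistance gene are not expected to be functional. Selection is by ampicillin through the β-lactamase gene. The construct is intended for producing recombinant full-length human thioredoxin 1 and purifying it through the His tag. The associated publication compared how full-length and truncated thioredoxin-1 affect the human complement system.
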