Addgene plasmid #36944: pET16b-Trx
Depositing lab: Anna Blom. Depositing organization: Lund University. Publication: Truncated and full-length thioredoxin-1 have opposing activating and inhibitory properties for human complement with relevance to endothelial surfaces. King BC, Nowakowska J, Karsten CM, Kohl J, Renstrom E, Blom AM. J Immunol. 2012 Apr 15;188(8):4103-12. Epub 2012 Mar 19. 10.4049/jimmunol.1101295 PubMed 22430737.
Backbone
  Vector backbone: pET16b
  Backbone manufacturer: Novagen
  Backbone size w/o insert (bp): 5711
  Total vector size (bp): 6000
  Modifications to backbone: none
  Vector type: Bacterial Expression
Growth in bacteria
  Bacterial resistance: Ampicillin, 100 μg/mL
  Growth temperature: 37°C
  Growth strain: DH5alpha
  Growth instructions: Expression of protein in BL21 cells and purification by His tag
  Copy number: Unknown
Gene/Insert
  Gene/Insert name: Thioredoxin 1 (alt names: Trx-1; Trx; TXN)
  Species: H. sapiens (human)
  Insert size (bp): 318
  GenBank ID: NM_003329
  Entrez Gene: TXN (a.k.a. TRDX, TRX, TRX1, TXN1, Trx80)
  Promoter: T7
  Tag / fusion protein: His tag (N terminal on backbone)
  Cloning method: Restriction Enzyme; 5′ cloning site NdeI (not destroyed); 3′ cloning site BamHI (not destroyed)
  Sequencing primers: 5′ T7; 3′ T7 terminator
Resource information
  A portion of this plasmid was derived from a plasmid made by: Original gene obtained from Origene
Terms and licenses: Academic/Nonprofit Terms; Industry Terms: Not Available to Industry
How to cite: pET16b-Trx was a gift from Anna Blom (Addgene plasmid # 36944 ; http://n2t.net/addgene:36944 ; RRID:Addgene_36944)
