>Addgene plasmid #36944 | pET16b-Trx | addgene partial sequence | sequence record 48240 | T7 5'-TAATACGACTCACTATAGGG-3'
TTTTGTTTAACTTTAAGAAGGAGATATACCATGGGCCATCATCATCATCATCATCATCATCATCACAGCA
GCGGCCATATCGAAGGTCGTCATATGGTGAAGCAGATCGAGAGCAAGACTGCTTTTCAGGAAGCCTTGGA
CGCTGCAGGTGATAAACTTGTAGTAGTTGACTTCTCAGCCACGTGGTGTGGGCCTTGCAAAATGATCAAG
CCTTTCTTTCATTCCCTCTCTGAAAAGTATTCCAACGTGATATTCCTTGAAGTAGATGTGGATGACTGTC
AGGATGTTGCTTCAGAGTGTGAAGTCAAATGCATGCCAACATTCCAGTTTTTTAAGAAGGGACAAAAGGT
GGGTGAATTTTCTGGAGCCAATAAGGAAAAGCTTGAAGCCACCATTAATGAATTAGTCTAAGGATCCGGC
TGCTAACAAAGCCCGAAAGGAAGCTGAGTTGGCTGCTGCCACCGCTGAGCAATAACTAGCATAACCCCTT
GGGGCCTCTAAACGGGTCTTGAGGGGTTTTTTGCTGAAAGGAGGAACTATATCCGGATATCCCGCAAGAG
GCCCGGCAGTACCGGCATAACCAAGCCTATGCCTACAGCATCCAGGGTGACGGTGCCGAGGATGACGATG
AGCGCATTGTTAGATTTCATACACGGTGCCTGACTGCGTTAGCAATTTAACTGTGATAAACTACCGCATT
AAAGCTTATCGATGATAAGCTGTCAAACATGAGAATTCTTGA
